Addgene plasmid #245218: pET-NIC-His6-TEV-SHP2-PTP(Q510E)
Purpose: Production of His-tagged SHP2 PTP domain
Depositing lab: Neel Shah. Depositing organization: Columbia University. Publication: Multiplexed single-cell transcriptomics reveals diverse phenotypic outcomes for pathogenic SHP2 variants. van Vlimmeren AE, Giglio RM, Jiang Z, Lee M, McFaline-Figueroa JL, Shah NH. bioRxiv [Preprint]. 2025 Jul 2:2025.06.30.662374. doi: 10.1101/2025.06.30.662374. PubMed 40631144.
Backbone
  Vector backbone: pNIC
  Vector type: Bacterial Expression
Growth in bacteria
  Bacterial resistance: Kanamycin, 50 μg/mL
  Growth temperature: 37°C
  Growth strain: DH5alpha
  Copy number: Low Copy
Gene/Insert
  Gene/Insert name: SHP2 PTP domain
  Species: H. sapiens (human)
  Mutation: Q510E
  Tag / fusion protein: 6xHis (N terminal on insert)
  Cloning method: Gibson Cloning
Terms and licenses: Academic/Nonprofit Terms; Industry Terms: Not Available to Industry
How to cite: pET-NIC-His6-TEV-SHP2-PTP(Q510E) was a gift from Neel Shah (Addgene plasmid # 245218 ; http://n2t.net/addgene:245218 ; RRID:Addgene_245218)
