[The description below was written by a language model from this plasmid's Addgene catalogue record and pLannotate feature annotations shown in this document.]
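Description:
pET-NIC-His6-TEV-SHP2-PTP(Q510E) is a bacterial expression plasmid of about 6.2 kb, built on the pNIC (pET-type) backbone, for producing the isolated protein tyrosine phosphatase domain of human SHP2 (gene PTPN11) carrying the Q510E substitution. It replicates in E. coli from a ColE1/pBR322-family origin accompanied by the bom region and the rop gene, consistent with the catalogue's low-copy designation, and is selected with kanamycin through an aminoglycoside phosphotransferase gene. An f1 origin is also present, along with remnants of the tetracycline resistance gene that are non-functional fragments left over from the backbone lineage.

Expression is driven by a T7 promoter followed by a lac operator and the phage T7 gene 10 ribosome binding site. A plasmid-borne lacI gene with its own promoter supplies repressor, so transcription stays off until it is induced with IPTG in a host that provides T7 RNA polymerase. A T7 terminator closes the unit. The annotated PTPN11 fragment spans roughly 880 bp, and the gap between the ribosome binding site and this fragment is where the N-terminal 6xHis tag and, as the plasmid name indicates, a TEV protease cleavage site would lie, although the feature table does not annotate either explicitly. This arrangement would allow metal-affinity purification followed by tag removal. A short His-tag-like fragment is detected downstream of the insert, typical of pET backbones, but the record does not show whether it is translated. The stated purpose is production of the His-tagged SHP2 PTP domain, and the associated work concerns pathogenic SHP2 variants.
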