Features (pLannotate 1.2.2; 19 found; start..end, strand, type, name):
      1..589     +  rep_origin     ori: high-copy-number ColE1/pMB1/pBR322/pUC origin of replication
    775..914     -  misc_feature   bom: basis of mobility region from pBR322
   1016..1207    -  CDS            rop: Rop protein, which maintains plasmids at low copy number; rop
   1224..1604    +  CDS            YPB1_ECOLX: Protein predicted: Swiss-Prot protein existence level 4. From Escherichia coli.
   1676..1967    -  CDS            TcR (fragment): tetracycline efflux protein; tet; confers resistance to tetracycline
   1982..2003    -  protein_bind   CAP binding site: CAP binding activates transcription in the presence of cAMP. E. coli catabolite activator protein
   2016..3098    -  CDS            lacI: lac repressor; lacI; The lac repressor binds to the lac operator to inhibit transcription in E. coli. This inhibition can be relieved by adding lactose or isopropyl-β-D-thiogalactopyranoside (IPTG).
   3099..3176    -  promoter       lacI promoter: lacI
   3184..3463    -  CDS            TcR (fragment): tetracycline efflux protein; tet; confers resistance to tetracycline
   3485..3503    +  promoter       T7 promoter: promoter for bacteriophage T7 RNA polymerase
   3504..3528    +  protein_bind   lac operator: The lac repressor binds to the lac operator to inhibit transcription in E. coli. This inhibition can be relieved by adding lactose or isopropyl-β-D-thiogalactopyranoside (IPTG). lac repressor encoded by lacI
   3543..3565    +  RBS            RBS: efficient ribosome binding site from bacteriophage T7 gene 10 (Olins and Rangwala, 1989)
   3639..4520    +  CDS            PTPN11 (fragment): PTN11_HUMAN - Also known as PTP2C, SHPTP2. Experimental evidence at protein level: Swiss-Prot protein existence level 1. Acts downstream of various receptor and cytoplasmic protein tyrosine kinases to participate in the signal transduction from the cell surface to the nucleus (PubMed:10655584, PubMed:18559669, PubMed:18829466, PubMed:26742426, PubMed:28074573). Positively regulates MAPK signal transduction pathway (PubMed:28074573). Dephosphorylates GAB1, ARHGAP35 and EGFR (PubMed:28074573). Dephosphorylates ROCK2 at 'Tyr-722' resulting in stimulation of its RhoA binding activity (PubMed:18559
   4586..4603    +  CDS            9xHis (fragment): 9xHis affinity tag
   4613..4662    +  CDS            SET1 (fragment): solubility-enhancement tag derived from T7 phage gene 10B
   4670..4717    +  terminator     T7 terminator: transcription terminator for bacteriophage T7 RNA polymerase
   4754..5182    +  rep_origin     f1 ori (sequence partly withheld): f1 bacteriophage origin of replication; arrow indicates direction of (+) strand synthesis
   5235..5292    +  promoter       AmpR promoter (fragment): bla
   5301..6116    -  CDS            KanR: aminoglycoside phosphotransferase; aph(3')-Ia; confers resistance to kanamycin in bacteria or G418 (Geneticin®) in eukaryotes
>Addgene plasmid #245218 | pET-NIC-His6-TEV-SHP2-PTP(Q510E) | addgene full sequence | sequence record 487907 | Addgene NGS Result
TTGAGATCCTTTTTTTCTGCGCGTAATCTGCTGCTTGCAAACAAAAAAACCACCGCTACCAGCGGTGGTT
TGTTTGCCGGATCAAGAGCTACCAACTCTTTTTCCGAAGGTAACTGGCTTCAGCAGAGCGCAGATACCAA
ATACTGTCCTTCTAGTGTAGCCGTAGTTAGGCCACCACTTCAAGAACTCTGTAGCACCGCCTACATACCT
CGCTCTGCTAATCCTGTTACCAGTGGCTGCTGCCAGTGGCGATAAGTCGTGTCTTACCGGGTTGGACTCA
AGACGATAGTTACCGGATAAGGCGCAGCGGTCGGGCTGAACGGGGGGTTCGTGCACACAGCCCAGCTTGG
AGCGAACGACCTACACCGAACTGAGATACCTACAGCGTGAGCTATGAGAAAGCGCCACGCTTCCCGAAGG
GAGAAAGGCGGACAGGTATCCGGTAAGCGGCAGGGTCGGAACAGGAGAGCGCACGAGGGAGCTTCCAGGG
GGAAACGCCTGGTATCTTTATAGTCCTGTCGGGTTTCGCCACCTCTGACTTGAGCGTCGATTTTTGTGAT
GCTCGTCAGGGGGGCGGAGCCTATGGAAAAACGCCAGCAACGCGGCCTTTTTACGGTTCCTGGCCTTTTG
CTGGCCTTTTGCTCACATGTTCTTTCCTGCGTTATCCCCTGATTCTGTGGATAACCGTATTACCGCCTTT
GAGTGAGCTGATACCGCTCGCCGCAGCCGAACGACCGAGCGCAGCGAGTCAGTGAGCGAGGAAGCGGAAG
AGCGCCTGATGCGGTATTTTCTCCTTACGCATCTGTGCGGTATTTCACACCGCAATGGTGCACTCTCAGT
ACAATCTGCTCTGATGCCGCATAGTTAAGCCAGTATACACTCCGCTATCGCTACGTGACTGGGTCATGGC
TGCGCCCCGACACCCGCCAACACCCGCTGACGCGCCCTGACGGGCTTGTCTGCTCCCGGCATCCGCTTAC
AGACAAGCTGTGACCGTCTCCGGGAGCTGCATGTGTCAGAGGTTTTCACCGTCATCACCGAAACGCGCGA
GGCAGCTGCGGTAAAGCTCATCAGCGTGGTCGTGAAGCGATTCACAGATGTCTGCCTGTTCATCCGCGTC
CAGCTCGTTGAGTTTCTCCAGAAGCGTTAATGTCTGGCTTCTGATAAAGCGGGCCATGTTAAGGGCGGTT
TTTTCCTGTTTGGTCACTGATGCCTCCGTGTAAGGGGGATTTCTGTTCATGGGGGTAATGATACCGATGA
AACGAGAGAGGATGCTCACGATACGGGTTACTGATGATGAACATGCCCGGTTACTGGAACGTTGTGAGGG
TAAACAACTGGCGGTATGGATGCGGCGGGACCAGAGAAAAATCACTCAGGGTCAATGCCAGCGCTTCGTT
AATACAGATGTAGGTGTTCCACAGGGTAGCCAGCAGCATCCTGCGATGCAGATCCGGAACATAATGGTGC
AGGGCGCTGACTTCCGCGTTTCCAGACTTTACGAAACACGGAAACCGAAGACCATTCATGTTGTTGCTCA
GGTCGCAGACGTTTTGCAGCAGCAGTCGCTTCACGTTCGCTCGCGTATCGGTGATTCATTCTGCTAACCA
GTAAGGCAACCCCGCCAGCCTAGCCGGGTCCTCAACGACAGGAGCACGATCATGCGCACCCGTGGGGCCG
CCATGCCGGCGATAATGGCCTGCTTCTCGCCGAAACGTTTGGTGGCGGGACCAGTGACGAAGGCTTGAGC
GAGGGCGTGCAAGATTCCGAATACCGCAAGCGACAGGCCGATCATCGTCGCGCTCCAGCGAAAGCGGTCC
TCGCCGAAAATGACCCAGAGCGCTGCCGGCACCTGTCCTACGAGTTGCATGATAAAGAAGACAGTCATAA
GTGCGGCGACGATAGTCATGCCCCGCGCCCACCGGAAGGAGCTGACTGGGTTGAAGGCTCTCAAGGGCAT
CGGTCGAGATCCCGGTGCCTAATGAGTGAGCTAACTTACATTAATTGCGTTGCGCTCACTGCCCGCTTTC
CAGTCGGGAAACCTGTCGTGCCAGCTGCATTAATGAATCGGCCAACGCGCGGGGAGAGGCGGTTTGCGTA
TTGGGCGCCAGGGTGGTTTTTCTTTTCACCAGTGAGACGGGCAACAGCTGATTGCCCTTCACCGCCTGGC
CCTGAGAGAGTTGCAGCAAGCGGTCCACGCTGGTTTGCCCCAGCAGGCGAAAATCCTGTTTGATGGTGGT
TAACGGCGGGATATAACATGAGCTGTCTTCGGTATCGTCGTATCCCACTACCGAGATATCCGCACCAACG
CGCAGCCCGGACTCGGTAATGGCGCGCATTGCGCCCAGCGCCATCTGATCGTTGGCAACCAGCATCGCAG
TGGGAACGATGCCCTCATTCAGCATTTGCATGGTTTGTTGAAAACCGGACATGGCACTCCAGTCGCCTTC
CCGTTCCGCTATCGGCTGAATTTGATTGCGAGTGAGATATTTATGCCAGCCAGCCAGACGCAGACGCGCC
GAGACAGAACTTAATGGGCCCGCTAACAGCGCGATTTGCTGGTGACCCAATGCGACCAGATGCTCCACGC
CCAGTCGCGTACCGTCTTCATGGGAGAAAATAATACTGTTGATGGGTGTCTGGTCAGAGACATCAAGAAA
TAACGCCGGAACATTAGTGCAGGCAGCTTCCACAGCAATGGCATCCTGGTCATCCAGCGGATAGTTAATG
ATCAGCCCACTGACGCGTTGCGCGAGAAGATTGTGCACCGCCGCTTTACAGGCTTCGACGCCGCTTCGTT
CTACCATCGACACCACCACGCTGGCACCCAGTTGATCGGCGCGAGATTTAATCGCCGCGACAATTTGCGA
CGGCGCGTGCAGGGCCAGACTGGAGGTGGCAACGCCAATCAGCAACGACTGTTTGCCCGCCAGTTGTTGT
GCCACGCGGTTGGGAATGTAATTCAGCTCCGCCATCGCCGCTTCCACTTTTTCCCGCGTTTTCGCAGAAA
CGTGGCTGGCCTGGTTCACCACGCGGGAAACGGTCTGATAAGAGACACCGGCATACTCTGCGACATCGTA
TAACGTTACTGGTTTCACATTCACCACCCTGAATTGACTCTCTTCCGGGCGCTATCATGCCATACCGCGA
AAGGTTTTGCGCCATTCGATGGTGTCCGGGATCTCGACGCTCTCCCTTATGCGACTCCTGCATTAGGAAG
CAGCCCAGTAGTAGGTTGAGGCCGTTGAGCACCGCCGCCGCAAGGAATGGTGCATGCAAGGAGATGGCGC
CCAACAGTCCCCCGGCCACGGGGCCTGCCACCATACCCACGCCGAAACAAGCGCTCATGAGCCCGAAGTG
GCGAGCCCGATCTTCCCCATCGGTGATGTCGGCGATATAGGCGCCAGCAACCGCACCTGTGGCGCCGGTG
ATGCCGGCCACGATGCGTCCGGCGTAGAGGATCGAGATCTCGATCCCGCGAAATTAATACGACTCACTAT
AGGGGAATTGTGAGCGGATAACAATTCCCCTCTAGAAATAATTTTGTTTAACTTTAAGAAGGAGATATAC
ATATGCACCATCATCATCATCATTCTTCTGGTGTAGATCTGGGTACCGAGAACCTGTACTTCCAATCCAT
GGCTGAGACCACAGATAAAGTCAAACAAGGCTTTTGGGAAGAATTTGAGACACTACAACAACAGGAGTGC
AAACTTCTCTACAGCCGAAAAGAGGGTCAAAGGCAAGAAAACAAAAACAAAAATAGATATAAAAACATCC
TGCCCTTTGATCATACCAGGGTTGTCCTACACGATGGTGATCCCAATGAGCCTGTTTCAGATTACATCAA
TGCAAATATCATCATGCCTGAATTTGAAACCAAGTGCAACAATTCAAAGCCCAAAAAGAGTTACATTGCC
ACACAAGGCTGCCTGCAAAACACGGTGAATGACTTTTGGCGGATGGTGTTCCAAGAAAACTCCCGAGTGA
TTGTCATGACAACGAAAGAAGTGGAGAGAGGAAAGAGTAAATGTGTCAAATACTGGCCTGATGAGTATGC
TCTAAAAGAATATGGCGTCATGCGTGTTAGGAACGTCAAAGAAAGCGCCGCTCATGACTATACGCTAAGA
GAACTTAAACTTTCAAAGGTTGGACAAGGGAATACGGAGAGAACGGTCTGGCAATACCACTTTCGGACCT
GGCCGGACCACGGCGTGCCCAGCGACCCTGGGGGCGTGCTGGACTTCCTGGAGGAGGTGCACCATAAGCA
GGAGAGCATCATGGATGCAGGGCCGGTCGTGGTGCACTGCAGTGCTGGAATTGGCCGGACAGGGACGTTC
ATTGTGATTGATATTCTTATTGACATCATCAGAGAGAAAGGTGTTGACTGCGATATTGACGTTCCCAAAA
CCATCCAGATGGTGCGGTCTCAGAGGTCAGGGATGGTCCAGACAGAAGCAGAGTACCGATTTATCTATAT
GGCGGTCCAGCATTATATTGAAACACTACAGCGCAGGATTTGACAGTAAAGGTGGATACGGATCCGAATT
CGAGCTCCGTCGACAAGCTTGCGGCCGCACTCGAGCACCACCACCACCACCACTGAGATCCGGCTGCTAA
CAAAGCCCGAAAGGAAGCTGAGTTGGCTGCTGCCACCGCTGAGCAATAACTAGCATAACCCCTTGGGGCC
TCTAAACGGGTCTTGAGGGGTTTTTTGCTGAAAGGAGGAACTATATCCGGATTGGCGAATGGG
[124 nt withheld, positions 4754-4877]
C
[91 nt withheld, positions 4879-4969]
A
[49 nt withheld, positions 4971-5019]
CCTTTGACGTTGGAGTCCACGTTCTTT
[37 nt withheld, positions 5047-5083]
ACCCTATCTCGGTCTATTCTTTTGATTTATAAGGGATTTTGCCGATTTCGGCCTATTGGTTAAAAAATGA
GCTGATTTAACAAAAATTTAACGCGAATTTTAACAAAATATTAACGCTTACAATTTAGGTGGCACTTTTC
GGGGAAATGTGCGCGGAACCCCTATTTGTTTATTTTTCTAAATACATTCAAATATGTATCCGCTCATGAA
TTAATTCTTAGAAAAACTCATCGAGCATCAAATGAAACTGCAATTTATTCATATCAGGATTATCAATACC
ATATTTTTGAAAAAGCCGTTTCTGTAATGAAGGAGAAAACTCACCGAGGCAGTTCCATAGGATGGCAAGA
TCCTGGTATCGGTCTGCGATTCCGACTCGTCCAACATCAATACAACCTATTAATTTCCCCTCGTCAAAAA
TAAGGTTATCAAGTGAGAAATCACCATGAGTGACGACTGAATCCGGTGAGAATGGCAAAAGTTTATGCAT
TTCTTTCCAGACTTGTTCAACAGGCCAGCCATTACGCTCGTCATCAAAATCACTCGCATCAACCAAACCG
TTATTCATTCGTGATTGCGCCTGAGCGAGACGAAATACGCGATCGCTGTTAAAAGGACAATTACAAACAG
GAATCGAATGCAACCGGCGCAGGAACACTGCCAGCGCATCAACAATATTTTCACCTGAATCAGGATATTC
TTCTAATACCTGGAATGCTGTTTTCCCGGGGATCGCAGTGGTGAGTAACCATGCATCATCAGGAGTACGG
ATAAAATGCTTGATGGTCGGAAGAGGCATAAATTCCGTCAGCCAGTTTAGTCTGACCATCTCATCTGTAA
CATCATTGGCAACGCTACCTTTGCCATGTTTCAGAAACAACTCTGGCGCATCGGGCTTCCCATACAATCG
ATAGATTGTCGCACCTGATTGCCCGACATTATCGCGAGCCCATTTATACCCATATAAATCAGCATCCATG
TTGGAATTTAATCGCGGCCTAGAGCAAGACGTTTCCCGTTGAATATGGCTCATAACACCCCTTGTATTAC
TGTTTATGTAAGCAGACAGTTTTATTGTTCATGACCAAAATCCCTTAACGTGAGTTTTCGTTCCACTGAG
CGTCAGACCCCGTAGAAAAGATCAAAGGATCTTC
